Addgene plasmid #113168: pCbs FlagOmomyc
Purpose: Expression of FLAG tagged Omomyc in mammalian cells
Depositing lab: Sergio Nasi. Depositing organization: CNR, Istituto di Biologia e Patologia Molecolari. Publication: The action mechanism of the Myc inhibitor termed Omomyc may give clues on how to target Myc for cancer therapy. Savino M, Annibali D, Carucci N, Favuzzi E, Cole MD, Evan GI, Soucek L, Nasi S. PLoS One. 2011;6(7):e22284. doi: 10.1371/journal.pone.0022284. Epub 2011 Jul 21. PubMed 21811581.
Backbone
  Vector backbone: pCßS/FLAG
  Backbone manufacturer: Michael Cole
  Vector type: Mammalian Expression
Growth in bacteria
  Bacterial resistance: Ampicillin, 100 μg/mL
  Growth temperature: 37°C
  Growth strain: DH5alpha
  Copy number: High Copy
Gene/Insert
  Gene/Insert name: Omomyc
  Species: H. sapiens (human)
  Mutation: E57T, E64I, R70Q, R71N
  Entrez Gene: MYC (a.k.a. MRTL, MYCC, bHLHe39, c-Myc)
  Tag / fusion protein: FLAG (N terminal on insert)
  Cloning method: Restriction Enzyme; 5′ cloning site unknown (unknown if destroyed); 3′ cloning site unknown (unknown if destroyed)
  Sequencing primers: 5′ unknown
Terms and licenses: Academic/Nonprofit Terms; Industry Terms: Not Available to Industry
How to cite: pCbs FlagOmomyc was a gift from Sergio Nasi (Addgene plasmid # 113168 ; http://n2t.net/addgene:113168 ; RRID:Addgene_113168)
