[The description below was written by a language model from this plasmid's Addgene catalogue record and pLannotate feature annotations shown in this document.]
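Description:
pCbs FlagOmomyc is a 4,973-bp mammalian expression plasmid built on the pCßS/FLAG backbone, which the feature table shows to be a pBluescript-derived scaffold. It is propagated in E. coli at high copy through a ColE1/pUC-type origin and selected with ampicillin via the β-lactamase (AmpR) gene and its own promoter. An f1 phage origin is also present, together with remnants of the parental cloning vector: lac promoter/operator and CAP site, lacZα and lacI fragments, pieces of the pBluescript polylinker, and T3, T7 and SP6 phage promoters flanking the expression cassette. No mammalian selection marker is annotated; only a very short SV40 promoter fragment follows the polyadenylation signal.

The expression cassette consists of the human cytomegalovirus immediate-early enhancer and promoter, followed by a rabbit β-globin intron that typically improves transcript processing and expression. Next comes a short FLAG epitope sequence (annotated as a fragment of 3xFLAG) fused to the N terminus of the insert, and the cassette ends with a bovine growth hormone poly(A) signal. The insert, Omomyc, is annotated as a roughly 270-bp fragment of human c-Myc and carries four substitutions (E57T, E64I, R70Q, R71N). The associated publication title describes Omomyc as a Myc inhibitor. The cloning sites used are not recorded.

The plasmid is intended for expression of FLAG-tagged Omomyc in mammalian cells. The epitope allows detection or immunoprecipitation of the protein in studies of how Myc function is inhibited, with relevance to targeting Myc in cancer.
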