Features (pLannotate 1.2.2; 22 found; start..end, strand, type, name):
     19..607     +  rep_origin     ori: high-copy-number ColE1/pMB1/pBR322/pUC origin of replication
    790..882     +  CDS            lacI (fragment): lac repressor; lacI; The lac repressor binds to the lac operator to inhibit transcription in E. coli. This inhibition can be relieved by adding lactose or isopropyl-β-D-thiogalactopyranoside (IPTG).
    895..916     +  protein_bind   CAP binding site: CAP binding activates transcription in the presence of cAMP. E. coli catabolite activator protein
    931..961     +  promoter       lac promoter: promoter for the E. coli lac operon
    969..985     +  protein_bind   lac operator: The lac repressor binds to the lac operator to inhibit transcription in E. coli. This inhibition can be relieved by adding lactose or isopropyl-β-D-thiogalactopyranoside (IPTG). lac repressor encoded by lacI
   1030..1048    +  promoter       T3 promoter: promoter for bacteriophage T3 RNA polymerase
   1061..1090    +  misc_feature   MCS (fragment): pBluescript multiple cloning site
   1173..1552    +  enhancer       CMV enhancer: human cytomegalovirus immediate early enhancer
   1553..1756    +  promoter       CMV promoter: human cytomegalovirus (CMV) immediate early promoter
   1868..2440    +  intron         β-globin intron: intron from rabbit β-globin gene
   2514..2538    +  CDS            3xFLAG (fragment): three tandem FLAG® epitope tags
   2548..2814    +  CDS            c-Myc (fragment): human c-Myc proto-oncogene
   2815..2841    +  misc_feature   MCS (fragment): pBluescript multiple cloning site
   2863..2881    -  promoter       SP6 promoter: promoter for bacteriophage SP6 RNA polymerase
   2907..3131    +  polyA_signal   bGH poly(A) signal: bovine growth hormone polyadenylation signal
   3135..3156    +  promoter       SV40 promoter (fragment): SV40 enhancer and early promoter
   3160..3180    +  misc_feature   MCS (fragment): pBluescript multiple cloning site
   3189..3207    -  promoter       T7 promoter: promoter for bacteriophage T7 RNA polymerase
   3215..3370    +  CDS            lacZα (fragment): LacZα fragment of β-galactosidase; lacZ fragment
   3375..3803    +  rep_origin     f1 ori (sequence partly withheld): f1 bacteriophage origin of replication; arrow indicates direction of (+) strand synthesis
   3856..3960    +  promoter       AmpR promoter: bla
   3961..4821    +  CDS            AmpR: β-lactamase; bla; confers resistance to ampicillin, carbenicillin, and related antibiotics
>Addgene plasmid #113168 | pCbs FlagOmomyc | addgene full sequence | sequence record 217924 | Addgene NGS Result
AAAGATCAAAGGATCTTCTTGAGATCCTTTTTTTCTGCGCGTAATCTGCTGCTTGCAAACAAAAAAACCA
CCGCTACCAGCGGTGGTTTGTTTGCCGGATCAAGAGCTACCAACTCTTTTTCCGAAGGTAACTGGCTTCA
GCAGAGCGCAGATACCAAATACTGTTCTTCTAGTGTAGCCGTAGTTAGGCCACCACTTCAAGAACTCTGT
AGCACCGCCTACATACCTCGCTCTGCTAATCCTGTTACCAGTGGCTGCTGCCAGTGGCGATAAGTCGTGT
CTTACCGGGTTGGACTCAAGACGATAGTTACCGGATAAGGCGCAGCGGTCGGGCTGAACGGGGGGTTCGT
GCACACAGCCCAGCTTGGAGCGAACGACCTACACCGAACTGAGATACCTACAGCGTGAGCTATGAGAAAG
CGCCACGCTTCCCGAAGGGAGAAAGGCGGACAGGTATCCGGTAAGCGGCAGGGTCGGAACAGGAGAGCGC
ACGAGGGAGCTTCCAGGGGGAAACGCCTGGTATCTTTATAGTCCTGTCGGGTTTCGCCACCTCTGACTTG
AGCGTCGATTTTTGTGATGCTCGTCAGGGGGGCGGAGCCTATGGAAAAACGCCAGCAACGCGGCCTTTTT
ACGGTTCCTGGCCTTTTGCTGGCCTTTTGCTCACATGTTCTTTCCTGCGTTATCCCCTGATTCTGTGGAT
AACCGTATTACCGCCTTTGAGTGAGCTGATACCGCTCGCCGCAGCCGAACGACCGAGCGCAGCGAGTCAG
TGAGCGAGGAAGCGGAAGAGCGCCCAATACGCAAACCGCCTCTCCCCGCGCGTTGGCCGATTCATTAATG
CAGCTGGCACGACAGGTTTCCCGACTGGAAAGCGGGCAGTGAGCGCAACGCAATTAATGTGAGTTAGCTC
ACTCATTAGGCACCCCAGGCTTTACACTTTATGCTTCCGGCTCGTATGTTGTGTGGAATTGTGAGCGGAT
AACAATTTCACACAGGAAACAGCTATGACCATGATTACGCCAAGCGCGCAATTAACCCTCACTAAAGGGA
ACAAAAGCTGGAGCTCCACCGCGGTGGCGGCCGCTCTAGAGAGCTTGGCCCATTGCATACGTTGTATCCA
TATCATAATATGTACATTTATATTGGCTCATGTCCAACATTACCGCCATGTTGACATTGATTATTGACTA
GTTATTAATAGTAATCAATTACGGGGTCATTAGTTCATAGCCCATATATGGAGTTCCGCGTTACATAACT
TACGGTAAATGGCCCGCCTGGCTGACCGCCCAACGACCCCCGCCCATTGACGTCAATAATGACGTATGTT
CCCATAGTAACGCCAATAGGGACTTTCCATTGACGTCAATGGGTGGAGTATTTACGGTAAACTGCCCACT
TGGCAGTACATCAAGTGTATCATATGCCAAGTACGCCCCCTATTGACGTCAATGACGGTAAATGGCCCGC
CTGGCATTATGCCCAGTACATGACCTTATGGGACTTTCCTACTTGGCAGTACATCTACGTATTAGTCATC
GCTATTACCATGGTGATGCGGTTTTGGCAGTACATCAATGGGCGTGGATAGCGGTTTGACTCACGGGGAT
TTCCAAGTCTCCACCCCATTGACGTCAATGGGAGTTTGTTTTGGCACCAAAATCAACGGGACTTTCCAAA
ATGTCGTAACAACTCCGCCCCATTGACGCAAATGGGCGGTAGGCGTGTACGGTGGGAGGTCTATATAAGC
AGAGCTCGTTTAGTGAACCGTCAGATCGCCTGGAGACGCCATCCACGCTGTTTTGACCTCCATAGAAGAC
ACCGGGACCGATCCAGCCTCCGGTCGACCGATCCTGAGAACTTCAGGGTGAGTTTGGGGACCCTTGATTG
TTCTTTCTTTTTCGCTATTGTAAAATTCATGTTATATGGAGGGGGCAAAGTTTTCAGGGTGTTGTTTAGA
ATGGGAAGATGTCCCTTGTATCACCATGGACCCTCATGATAATTTTGTTTCTTTCACTTTCTACTCTGTT
GACAACCATTGTCTCCTCTTATTTTCTTTTCATTTTCTGTAACTTTTTCGTTAAACTTTAGCTTGCATTT
GTAACGAATTTTTAAATTCACTTTTGTTTATTTGTCAGATTGTAAGTACTTTCTCTAATCACTTTTTTTT
CAAGGCAATCAGGGTATATTATATTGTACTTCAGCACAGTTTTAGAGAACAATTGTTATAATTAAATGAT
AAGGTAGAATATTTCTGCATATAAATTCTGGCTGGCGTGGAAATATTCTTATTGGTAGAAACAACTACAC
CCTGGTCATCATCCTGCCTTTCTCTTTATGGTTACAATGATATACACTGTTTGAGATGAGGATAAAATAC
TCTGAGTCCAAACCGGGCCCCTCTGCTAACCATGTTCATGCCTTCTTCTCTTTCCTACAGCTCCTGGGCA
ACGTGCTGGTTGTTGTGCTGTCTCATCATTTTGGCAAAGAATTCCTCGACGGATCCCCACCATGGACTAC
AAGGACGATGATGACAAGCCCGGGACCGAGAATGTCAAGAGGCGAACACACAACGTCTTGGAGCGCCAGA
GGAGGAACGAGCTAAAACGGAGCTTTTTTGCCCTGCGTGACCAGATCCCGGAGTTGGAAAACAATGAAAA
GGCCCCCAAGGTAGTTATCCTTAAAAAAGCCACAGCATACATCCTGTCCGTCCAAGCAGAGACGCAAAAG
CTCATTTCTGAAATCGACTTGTTGCGGAAACAAAACGAACAGTTGAAACACAAACTTGAACAGCTACGGA
ACTCTTGTGCGTAAAAGCTTATCGATACCGTCGACCTCGAGCATGCATCTAGAGGGCCCTATTCTATAGT
GTCACCTAAATGCTAGAGCTCGCTGATCAGCCTCGACTGTGCCTTCTAGTTGCCAGCCATCTGTTGTTTG
CCCCTCCCCCGTGCCTTCCTTGACCCTGGAAGGTGCCACTCCCACTGTCCTTTCCTAATAAAATGAGGAA
ATTGCATCGCATTGTCTGAGTAGGTGTCATTCTATTCTGGGGGGTGGGGTGGGGCAGGACAGCAAGGGGG
AGGATTGGGAAGACAATAGCAGGCATGCTGGGGATGCGGTGGGCTCTATGGCTTCTGAGGCGGAAAGAAC
CAGCTGGGGCTCGAGGGGGGGCCCGGTACCCAATTCGCCCTATAGTGAGTCGTATTACGCGCGCTCACTG
GCCGTCGTTTTACAACGTCGTGACTGGGAAAACCCTGGCGTTACCCAACTTAATCGCCTTGCAGCACATC
CCCCTTTCGCCAGCTGGCGTAATAGCGAAGAGGCCCGCACCGATCGCCCTTCCCAACAGTTGCGCAGCCT
GAATGGCGAATGGG
[124 nt withheld, positions 3375-3498]
C
[91 nt withheld, positions 3500-3590]
A
[49 nt withheld, positions 3592-3640]
CCTTTGACGTTGGAGTCCACGTTCTTT
[37 nt withheld, positions 3668-3704]
ACCCTATCTCGGTCTATTCTTTTGATTTATAAGGGATTTTGCCGATTTCGGCCTATTGGTTAAAAAATGA
GCTGATTTAACAAAAATTTAACGCGAATTTTAACAAAATATTAACGCTTACAATTTAGGTGGCACTTTTC
GGGGAAATGTGCGCGGAACCCCTATTTGTTTATTTTTCTAAATACATTCAAATATGTATCCGCTCATGAG
ACAATAACCCTGATAAATGCTTCAATAATATTGAAAAAGGAAGAGTATGAGTATTCAACATTTCCGTGTC
GCCCTTATTCCCTTTTTTGCGGCATTTTGCCTTCCTGTTTTTGCTCACCCAGAAACGCTGGTGAAAGTAA
AAGATGCTGAAGATCAGTTGGGTGCACGAGTGGGTTACATCGAACTGGATCTCAACAGCGGTAAGATCCT
TGAGAGTTTTCGCCCCGAAGAACGTTTTCCAATGATGAGCACTTTTAAAGTTCTGCTATGTGGCGCGGTA
TTATCCCGTATTGACGCCGGGCAAGAGCAACTCGGTCGCCGCATACACTATTCTCAGAATGACTTGGTTG
AGTACTCACCAGTCACAGAAAAGCATCTTACGGATGGCATGACAGTAAGAGAATTATGCAGTGCTGCCAT
AACCATGAGTGATAACACTGCGGCCAACTTACTTCTGACAACGATCGGAGGACCGAAGGAGCTAACCGCT
TTTTTGCACAACATGGGGGATCATGTAACTCGCCTTGATCGTTGGGAACCGGAGCTGAATGAAGCCATAC
CAAACGACGAGCGTGACACCACGATGCCTGTAGCAATGGCAACAACGTTGCGCAAACTATTAACTGGCGA
ACTACTTACTCTAGCTTCCCGGCAACAATTAATAGACTGGATGGAGGCGGATAAAGTTGCAGGACCACTT
CTGCGCTCGGCCCTTCCGGCTGGCTGGTTTATTGCTGATAAATCTGGAGCCGGTGAGCGTGGGTCTCGCG
GTATCATTGCAGCACTGGGGCCAGATGGTAAGCCCTCCCGTATCGTAGTTATCTACACGACGGGGAGTCA
GGCAACTATGGATGAACGAAATAGACAGATCGCTGAGATAGGTGCCTCACTGATTAAGCATTGGTAACTG
TCAGACCAAGTTTACTCATATATACTTTAGATTGATTTAAAACTTCATTTTTAATTTAAAAGGATCTAGG
TGAAGATCCTTTTTGATAATCTCATGACCAAAATCCCTTAACGTGAGTTTTCGTTCCACTGAGCGTCAGA
CCCCGTAGA
